Addgene plasmid #108131: SAC1delta452-587-FKBP-mCherry
Purpose: Recruitable inactive SAC1 (linker deletion)
Depositing lab: Gerry Hammond. Publication: SAC1 degrades its lipid substrate PtdIns4P in the endoplasmic reticulum to maintain a steep chemical gradient with donor membranes. Zewe JP, Wills RC, Sangappa S, Goulden BD, Hammond GR. Elife. 2018 Feb 20;7. pii: 35588. doi: 10.7554/eLife.35588. 35588 PubMed 29461204.
Backbone
  Vector backbone: pmCherry-N1
  Vector type: Mammalian Expression
Growth in bacteria
  Bacterial resistance: Kanamycin, 50 μg/mL
  Growth temperature: 37°C
  Growth strain: DH5alpha
  Copy number: High Copy
Gene/Insert
  Gene/Insert name: SACM1L(1-451):FKBP1A(3-108):mCherry
  Species: H. sapiens (human)
  Mutation: SACM1L(1-451)
  Entrez Gene: SACM1L (a.k.a. SAC1)
  Promoter: CMV
  Cloning method: Gibson Cloning
Terms and licenses: Academic/Nonprofit Terms; Industry Terms: Not Available to Industry
Depositor comments: Note: The Sac1 insert contains a Y434F mutation compared to the closest reference sequence (NP_054735.3). The depositor has noted that this is a common point mutation that does not affect plasmid function.
How to cite: SAC1delta452-587-FKBP-mCherry was a gift from Gerry Hammond (Addgene plasmid # 108131 ; http://n2t.net/addgene:108131 ; RRID:Addgene_108131)
