[The description below was written by a language model from this plasmid's Addgene catalogue record and pLannotate feature annotations shown in this document.]
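Description:
SAC1delta452-587-FKBP-mCherry is a mammalian expression plasmid built on the pmCherry-N1 backbone. It encodes a truncated human SAC1 (SACM1L) phosphoinositide phosphatase fused to FKBP and a red fluorescent protein. The CMV immediate-early enhancer and promoter drive a single open reading frame made of SACM1L residues 1-451, FKBP1A residues 3-108 and C-terminal mCherry, followed by an SV40 polyadenylation signal. Deleting residues 452-587 removes the C-terminal part of the protein, which the record calls a linker deletion. The depositor notes a Y434F substitution relative to the reference sequence and describes it as a common variant that does not affect function. The automated annotation labels the FKBP segment as DmrB, the F36V mutant of FKBP12, whereas the catalogue entry lists only FKBP1A(3-108) with no such mutation. This label may simply be a closest-match call.

The plasmid replicates in bacteria from a high-copy ColE1/pUC-type origin and also carries an f1 origin. A Tn5 NeoR/KanR cassette sits behind tandem bacterial (bla) and SV40 early promoters and ends in an HSV TK polyadenylation signal. It provides kanamycin selection in E. coli and can confer G418 resistance in mammalian cells. The short large T antigen, ble and bGH poly(A) fragments in the feature table appear to be backbone remnants or partial matches rather than functional elements.

The stated purpose is a recruitable, inactive SAC1. FKBP fusions are generally used for chemically induced dimerization with an FRB-tagged partner, which lets the enzyme be drawn to a chosen membrane while mCherry reports its location. In the associated work on PtdIns4P degradation by SAC1 in the endoplasmic reticulum, the construct plausibly serves as a control for recruitable SAC1 variants that retain the linker.
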