Features (pLannotate 1.2.2; 16 found; start..end, strand, type, name):
     59..362     +  enhancer       CMV enhancer: human cytomegalovirus immediate early enhancer
    363..566     +  promoter       CMV promoter: human cytomegalovirus (CMV) immediate early promoter
    589..620     +  misc_feature   MCS (fragment): multiple cloning site
    620..1972    +  CDS            SACM1L (fragment): SAC1_HUMAN - Also known as KIAA0851 From Homo sapiens (Human).
   1970..2290    +  CDS            DmrB: F36V mutant of FK506-binding protein FKBP12 binds synthetic ligands that do not bind wild-type FKBP
   2312..3019    +  CDS            mCherry: mCherry is a basic (constitutively fluorescent) red fluorescent protein published in 2004, derived from Discosoma sp.. It is reported to be a very rapidly-maturing monomer with low acid sensitivity.
   3038..3121    +  CDS            large T antigen (fragment): large T antigen from SV40 (simian virus 40)
   3144..3265    +  polyA_signal   SV40 poly(A) signal: SV40 polyadenylation signal
   3299..3727    -  rep_origin     f1 ori (sequence partly withheld): f1 bacteriophage origin of replication; arrow indicates direction of (+) strand synthesis
   3754..3858    +  promoter       AmpR promoter: bla
   3860..4217    +  promoter       SV40 promoter: SV40 enhancer and early promoter
   4252..5046    +  CDS            NeoR/KanR: aminoglycoside phosphotransferase from Tn5; aph(3')-II (or nptII); confers resistance to neomycin, kanamycin, and G418 (Geneticin®)
   5067..5219    +  CDS            ble (fragment): BLE_KLEPN - Experimental evidence at protein level: Swiss-Prot protein existence level 1. Binding protein with a strong affinity to the bleomycin family of antibiotics. Binds to CL990; an antimitotic-antibiotic compound. From Klebsiella pneumoniae.
   5278..5325    +  polyA_signal   HSV TK poly(A) signal: herpes simplex virus thymidine kinase polyadenylation signal (Cole and Stacy, 1985)
   5416..5432    -  polyA_signal   bGH poly(A) signal (fragment): bovine growth hormone polyadenylation signal
   5654..6242    +  rep_origin     ori: high-copy-number ColE1/pMB1/pBR322/pUC origin of replication
>Addgene plasmid #108131 | SAC1delta452-587-FKBP-mCherry | addgene full sequence | sequence record 207705 | Addgene NGS Result
GTTATTAATAGTAATCAATTACGGGGTCATTAGTTCATAGCCCATATATGGAGTTCCGCGTTACATAACT
TACGGTAAATGGCCCGCCTGGCTGACCGCCCAACGACCCCCGCCCATTGACGTCAATAATGACGTATGTT
CCCATAGTAACGCCAATAGGGACTTTCCATTGACGTCAATGGGTGGAGTATTTACGGTAAACTGCCCACT
TGGCAGTACATCAAGTGTATCATATGCCAAGTACGCCCCCTATTGACGTCAATGACGGTAAATGGCCCGC
CTGGCATTATGCCCAGTACATGACCTTATGGGACTTTCCTACTTGGCAGTACATCTACGTATTAGTCATC
GCTATTACCATGGTGATGCGGTTTTGGCAGTACATCAATGGGCGTGGATAGCGGTTTGACTCACGGGGAT
TTCCAAGTCTCCACCCCATTGACGTCAATGGGAGTTTGTTTTGGCACCAAAATCAACGGGACTTTCCAAA
ATGTCGTAACAACTCCGCCCCATTGACGCAAATGGGCGGTAGGCGTGTACGGTGGGAGGTCTATATAAGC
AGAGCTGGTTTAGTGAACCGTCAGATCCGCTAGCGCTACCGGACTCAGATCTCGAGCTCATGGCGACGGC
GGCCTACGAGCAGCTGAAGCTGCATATCACACCTGAAAAATTTTATGTGGAAGCTTGTGATGATGGAGCA
GATGACGTACTTACCATTGACCGTGTGTCCACAGAGGTTACCCTTGCAGTCAAGAAAGATGTTCCTCCTT
CAGCTGTCACAAGACCAATATTTGGTATACTGGGCACAATCCATCTGGTGGCAGGTAATTATCTTATAGT
CATTACCAAAAAGATAAAAGTAGGTGAATTTTTCAGTCATGTAGTCTGGAAAGCAACAGATTTTGATGTC
CTTTCTTATAAGAAGACAATGTTGCACTTAACTGATATTCAGTTACAAGATAATAAAACCTTCCTAGCGA
TGCTAAACCATGTCTTGAATGTGGATGGATTTTACTTTTCAACAACATATGATTTGACCCATACTTTGCA
GCGGCTATCCAACACTAGTCCTGAATTCCAAGAAATGAGTCTCTTGGAAAGGGCAGATCAGCGGTTTGTA
TGGAATGGTCATCTTCTAAGAGAACTTTCTGCACAGCCAGAGGTTCATCGGTTTGCCCTTCCAGTGTTAC
ATGGCTTTATTACCATGCATTCATGTTCTATTAATGGAAAATACTTTGATTGGATTCTCATCTCGAGGAG
GAGCTGTTTCAGAGCTGGTGTGCGCTATTATGTAAGAGGAATTGATTCGGAAGGCCATGCAGCTAACTTT
GTAGAAACAGAACAAATTGTGCACTACAATGGGAGCAAAGCTTCGTTTGTACAGACTCGAGGATCAATAC
CTGTTTTCTGGTCCCAAAGACCAAACCTCAAGTACAAACCACTGCCACAGATCAGCAAAGTAGCAAATCA
CATGGACGGTTTCCAAAGGCATTTTGATTCCCAAGTAATTATTTATGGAAAACAAGTTATAATCAATCTG
ATTAACCAGAAGGGCTCGGAGAAGCCACTTGAGCAGACATTTGCAACAATGGTGTCTTCCTTGGGAAGTG
GAATGATGAGATACATTGCCTTTGACTTCCATAAGGAATGTAAAAATATGAGATGGGATCGACTAAGTAT
TTTATTGGATCAGGTAGCAGAAATGCAAGATGAATTAAGTTATTTTCTAGTGGACTCTGCTGGCCAGGTG
GTGGCAAACCAGGAAGGCGTGTTCCGAAGCAATTGCATGGATTGTCTAGATAGAACCAATGTGATCCAGA
GTTTGTTAGCTCGTCGTTCACTTCAGGCCCAACTTCAGAGACTAGGAGTTTTGCATGTGGGACAAAAGCT
TGAAGAACAAGATGAATTTGAGAAGATTTTCAAAAATGCCTGGGCTGACAACGCAAATGCTTGTGCCAAG
CAATATGCGGGAGTGCAGGTGGAAACCATCTCCCCAGGAGACGGGCGCACCTTCCCCAAGCGCGGCCAGA
CCTGCGTGGTGCACTACACCGGGATGCTTGAAGATGGAAAGAAATTTGATTCCTCCCGGGACAGAAACAA
GCCCTTTAAGTTTATGCTAGGCAAGCAGGAGGTGATCCGAGGCTGGGAAGAAGGGGTTGCCCAGATGAGT
GTGGGTCAGAGAGCCAAACTGACTATATCTCCAGATTATGCCTATGGTGCCACTGGGCACCCAGGCATCA
TCCCACCACATGCCACTCTCGTCTTCGATGTGGAGCTTCTAAAACTGGAACGGGATCCACCGGTCGCCAC
CATGGTGAGCAAGGGCGAGGAGGATAACATGGCCATCATCAAGGAGTTCATGCGCTTCAAGGTGCACATG
GAGGGCTCCGTGAACGGCCACGAGTTCGAGATCGAGGGCGAGGGCGAGGGCCGCCCCTACGAGGGCACCC
AGACCGCCAAGCTGAAGGTGACCAAGGGTGGCCCCCTGCCCTTCGCCTGGGACATCCTGTCCCCTCAGTT
CATGTACGGCTCCAAGGCCTACGTGAAGCACCCCGCCGACATCCCCGACTACTTGAAGCTGTCCTTCCCC
GAGGGCTTCAAGTGGGAGCGCGTGATGAACTTCGAGGACGGCGGCGTGGTGACCGTGACCCAGGACTCCT
CCCTGCAGGACGGCGAGTTCATCTACAAGGTGAAGCTGCGCGGCACCAACTTCCCCTCCGACGGCCCCGT
AATGCAGAAGAAGACCATGGGCTGGGAGGCCTCCTCCGAGCGGATGTACCCCGAGGACGGCGCCCTGAAG
GGCGAGATCAAGCAGAGGCTGAAGCTGAAGGACGGCGGCCACTACGACGCTGAGGTCAAGACCACCTACA
AGGCCAAGAAGCCCGTGCAGCTGCCCGGCGCCTACAACGTCAACATCAAGTTGGACATCACCTCCCACAA
CGAGGACTACACCATCGTGGAACAGTACGAACGCGCCGAGGGCCGCCACTCCACCGGCGGCATGGACGAG
CTGTACAAGTAAGCGGCCGCGACTCTAGATCATAATCAGCCATACCACATTTGTAGAGGTTTTACTTGCT
TTAAAAAACCTCCCACACCTCCCCCTGAACCTGAAACATAAAATGAATGCAATTGTTGTTGTTAACTTGT
TTATTGCAGCTTATAATGGTTACAAATAAAGCAATAGCATCACAAATTTCACAAATAAAGCATTTTTTTC
ACTGCATTCTAGTTGTGGTTTGTCCAAACTCATCAATGTATCTTAAGGCGTAAATTGTAAGCGTTAATAT
TTTGTTAAAATTCGCGTTAAATTTTTGTTAAATCAGCTCATTTTTTAACCAATAGGCCGAAATCGGCAAA
ATCCCTTATAAATCAAAAGAATAGACCGAGATAGGGT
[37 nt withheld, positions 3398-3434]
AAAGAACGTGGACTCCAACGTCAAAGG
[49 nt withheld, positions 3462-3510]
T
[91 nt withheld, positions 3512-3602]
G
[124 nt withheld, positions 3604-3727]
CAGGTGGCACTTTTCGGGGAAATGTGCGCGGAACCCCTATTTGTTTATTTTTCTAAATACATTCAAATAT
GTATCCGCTCATGAGACAATAACCCTGATAAATGCTTTAATAATATTGAAAAAGGAAGAGTCCTGAGGCG
GAAAGAACCAGCTGTGGAATGTGTGTCAGTTAGGGTGTGGAAAGTCCCCAGGCTCCCCAGCAGGCAGAAG
TATGCAAAGCATGCATCTCAATTAGTCAGCAACCAGGTGTGGAAAGTCCCCAGGCTCCCCAGCAGGCAGA
AGTATGCAAAGCATGCATCTCAATTAGTCAGCAACCATAGTCCCGCCCCTAACTCCGCCCATCCCGCCCC
TAACTCCGCCCAGTTCCGCCCATTCTCCGCCCCATGGCTGACTAATTTTTTTTATTTATGCAGAGGCCGA
GGCCGCCTCGGCCTCTGAGCTATTCCAGAAGTAGTGAGGAGGCTTTTTTGGAGGCCTAGGCTTTTGCAAA
GATCGATCAAGAGACAGGATGAGGATCGTTTCGCATGATTGAACAAGATGGATTGCACGCAGGTTCTCCG
GCCGCTTGGGTGGAGAGGCTATTCGGCTATGACTGGGCACAACAGACAATCGGCTGCTCTGATGCCGCCG
TGTTCCGGCTGTCAGCGCAGGGGCGCCCGGTTCTTTTTGTCAAGACCGACCTGTCCGGTGCCCTGAATGA
ACTGCAAGACGAGGCAGCGCGGCTATCGTGGCTGGCCACGACGGGCGTTCCTTGCGCAGCTGTGCTCGAC
GTTGTCACTGAAGCGGGAAGGGACTGGCTGCTATTGGGCGAAGTGCCGGGGCAGGATCTCCTGTCATCTC
ACCTTGCTCCTGCCGAGAAAGTATCCATCATGGCTGATGCAATGCGGCGGCTGCATACGCTTGATCCGGC
TACCTGCCCATTCGACCACCAAGCGAAACATCGCATCGAGCGAGCACGTACTCGGATGGAAGCCGGTCTT
GTCGATCAGGATGATCTGGACGAAGAGCATCAGGGGCTCGCGCCAGCCGAACTGTTCGCCAGGCTCAAGG
CGAGCATGCCCGACGGCGAGGATCTCGTCGTGACCCATGGCGATGCCTGCTTGCCGAATATCATGGTGGA
AAATGGCCGCTTTTCTGGATTCATCGACTGTGGCCGGCTGGGTGTGGCGGACCGCTATCAGGACATAGCG
TTGGCTACCCGTGATATTGCTGAAGAGCTTGGCGGCGAATGGGCTGACCGCTTCCTCGTGCTTTACGGTA
TCGCCGCTCCCGATTCGCAGCGCATCGCCTTCTATCGCCTTCTTGACGAGTTCTTCTGAGCGGGACTCTG
GGGTTCGAAATGACCGACCAAGCGACGCCCAACCTGCCATCACGAGATTTCGATTCCACCGCCGCCTTCT
ATGAAAGGTTGGGCTTCGGAATCGTTTTCCGGGACGCCGGCTGGATGATCCTCCAGCGCGGGGATCTCAT
GCTGGAGTTCTTCGCCCACCCTAGGGGGAGGCTAACTGAAACACGGAAGGAGACAATACCGGAAGGAACC
CGCGCTATGACGGCAATAAAAAGACAGAATAAAACGCACGGTGTTGGGTCGTTTGTTCATAAACGCGGGG
TTCGGTCCCAGGGCTGGCACTCTGTCGATACCCCACCGAGACCCCATTGGGGCCAATACGCCCGCGTTTC
TTCCTTTTCCCCACCCCACCCCCCAAGTTCGGGTGAAGGCCCAGGGCTCGCAGCCAACGTCGGGGCGGCA
GGCCCTGCCATAGCCTCAGGTTACTCATATATACTTTAGATTGATTTAAAACTTCATTTTTAATTTAAAA
GGATCTAGGTGAAGATCCTTTTTGATAATCTCATGACCAAAATCCCTTAACGTGAGTTTTCGTTCCACTG
AGCGTCAGACCCCGTAGAAAAGATCAAAGGATCTTCTTGAGATCCTTTTTTTCTGCGCGTAATCTGCTGC
TTGCAAACAAAAAAACCACCGCTACCAGCGGTGGTTTGTTTGCCGGATCAAGAGCTACCAACTCTTTTTC
CGAAGGTAACTGGCTTCAGCAGAGCGCAGATACCAAATACTGTTCTTCTAGTGTAGCCGTAGTTAGGCCA
CCACTTCAAGAACTCTGTAGCACCGCCTACATACCTCGCTCTGCTAATCCTGTTACCAGTGGCTGCTGCC
AGTGGCGATAAGTCGTGTCTTACCGGGTTGGACTCAAGACGATAGTTACCGGATAAGGCGCAGCGGTCGG
GCTGAACGGGGGGTTCGTGCACACAGCCCAGCTTGGAGCGAACGACCTACACCGAACTGAGATACCTACA
GCGTGAGCTATGAGAAAGCGCCACGCTTCCCGAAGGGAGAAAGGCGGACAGGTATCCGGTAAGCGGCAGG
GTCGGAACAGGAGAGCGCACGAGGGAGCTTCCAGGGGGAAACGCCTGGTATCTTTATAGTCCTGTCGGGT
TTCGCCACCTCTGACTTGAGCGTCGATTTTTGTGATGCTCGTCAGGGGGGCGGAGCCTATGGAAAAACGC
CAGCAACGCGGCCTTTTTACGGTTCCTGGCCTTTTGCTGGCCTTTTGCTCACATGTTCTTTCCTGCGTTA
TCCCCTGATTCTGTGGATAACCGTATTACCGCCATGCATTA
